Addgene plasmid #153904: pGBW-m4046622
Purpose: Yeast expression plasmid for SARS-CoV-2 helicase
Depositing lab: Ginkgo Bioworks & Benjie Chen. Depositing organization: Ginkgo Bioworks.
Backbone
  Vector backbone: AmpR; 2u URA3
  Backbone size w/o insert (bp): 4078
  Vector type: Yeast Expression
  Selectable markers: URA3
Growth in bacteria
  Bacterial resistance: Ampicillin, 100 μg/mL
  Growth temperature: 37°C
  Growth strain: DH5alpha
  Copy number: High Copy
Gene/Insert
  Gene/Insert name: SARS-CoV-2 helicase (alt name: nsp13)
  Species: Severe acute respiratory syndrome coronavirus 2
  Insert size (bp): 1796
  Mutation: wt
  Entrez Gene: ORF1ab (a.k.a. GU280_gp01)
  Promoter: pGAL1
  Cloning method: Unknown
Resource information
  A portion of this plasmid was derived from a plasmid made by: GinkgoBioworks
Depositor comments: NCBI reference sequence: YP_009725308.1. Created by gene synthesis with Not1 site.
How to cite: pGBW-m4046622 was a gift from Ginkgo Bioworks & Benjie Chen (Addgene plasmid # 153904 ; http://n2t.net/addgene:153904 ; RRID:Addgene_153904)
