[The description below was written by a language model from this plasmid's Addgene catalogue record and pLannotate feature annotations shown in this document.]
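Description:
pGBW-m4046622 is a yeast–E. coli shuttle plasmid for galactose-inducible expression of the SARS-CoV-2 helicase (nsp13) in Saccharomyces cerevisiae. The sequenced record is about 6.6 kb. In bacteria the plasmid replicates from a high-copy ColE1/pUC-type origin and is selected with ampicillin through a β-lactamase gene, which here is annotated as being driven by the cat promoter. A short rop-like segment is annotated next to AmpR, although the catalogue lists the plasmid as high copy. In yeast it is maintained episomally at multiple copies by the 2μ origin. Selection there uses URA3, which complements uracil auxotrophy and can be counterselected with 5-FOA. Several bacterial terminators (T3Te, T7Te, tonB) flank the bacterial modules, presumably to insulate them from read-through transcription.

The payload is a wild-type nsp13 coding sequence of about 1.8 kb, made by gene synthesis. It sits between the GAL1 promoter and a CYC1 terminator fragment. GAL1 is regulated by Gal4, so expression is induced by galactose. The automated annotation labels this open reading frame as a fragment of the SARS-CoV replicase polyprotein 1ab and attaches a description of the 2'-O-methyltransferase. That text is generic to the polyprotein database entry and reflects homology matching. The position and length of the feature agree with the catalogue's identification of the insert as the helicase portion of ORF1ab. No epitope or purification tags are annotated or mentioned in the record. The stated purpose is expression of the viral helicase in yeast; the record does not specify any downstream applications.
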