Features (pLannotate 1.2.2; 13 found; start..end, strand, type, name):
   1020..1049    +  terminator     T3Te terminator: phage T3 early transcription terminator
   1071..1658    +  rep_origin     ori: high-copy-number ColE1/pMB1/pBR322/pUC origin of replication
   1670..1697    -  terminator     T7Te terminator: phage T7 early transcription terminator
   1721..1912    -  CDS            rop: Rop protein, which maintains plasmids at low copy number; rop
   1913..2773    -  CDS            AmpR: β-lactamase; bla; confers resistance to ampicillin, carbenicillin, and related antibiotics
   2774..2876    -  promoter       cat promoter: promoter of the E. coli cat gene encoding chloramphenicol acetyltransferase
   2877..2908    -  terminator     tonB terminator: bidirectional E. coli tonB-P14 transcription terminator
   2975..3416    +  promoter       GAL1 promoter: S. cerevisiae GAL1; inducible promoter, regulated by Gal4
   3431..5227    +  CDS            rep (fragment): R1AB_SARS - Experimental evidence at protein level: Swiss-Prot protein existence level 1. [2'-O-methyltransferase]: Methyltransferase that mediates mRNA cap 2'-O-ribose methylation to the 5'-cap structure of viral mRNAs. N7-methyl guanosine cap is a prerequisite for binding of nsp16. Therefore plays an essential role in viral mRNAs cap methylation which is essential to evade immune system. From Severe acute respiratory syndrome coronavirus (SARS-CoV).
   5256..5428    +  terminator     CYC1 terminator (fragment): S. cerevisiae CYC1; transcription terminator for CYC1
   5464..5640    +  promoter       URA3 promoter (fragment): S. cerevisiae URA3
   5641..6444    +  CDS            URA3: orotidine-5'-phosphate decarboxylase, required for uracil biosynthesis; S. cerevisiae URA3; yeast auxotrophic marker, counterselectable with 5-fluoroorotic acid (5-FOA)
   6527..942     -  rep_origin     2μ ori (across the origin): yeast 2μ plasmid origin of replication
>Addgene plasmid #153904 | pGBW-m4046622 | addgene full sequence | sequence record 300444 | Ginkgo NGS Result
CGCGAGAGCGCTAATTTTTCAAACAAAGAATCTGAGCTGCATTTTTACAGAACAGAAATGCAACGCGAAA
GCGCTATTTTACCAACGAAGAATCTGTGCTTCATTTTTGTAAAACAAAAATGCAACGCGAGAGCGCTAAT
TTTTCAAACAAAGAATCTGAGCTGCATTTTTACAGAACAGAAATGCAACGCGAGAGCGCTATTTTACCAA
CAAAGAATCTATACTTCTTTTTTGTTCTACAAAAATGCATCCCGAGAGCGCTATTTTTCTAACAAAGCAT
CTTAGATTACTTTTTTTCTCCTTTGTGCGCTCTATAATGCAGTCTCTTGATAACTTTTTGCACTGTAGGT
CCGTTAAGGTTAGAAGAAGGCTACTTTGGTGTCTATTTTCTCTTCCATAAAAAAAGCCTGACTCCACTTC
CCGCGTTTACTGATTACTAGCGAAGCTGCGGGTGCATTTTTTCAAGATAAAGGCATCCCCGATTATATTC
TATACCGATGTGGATTGCGCATACTTTGTGAACAGAAAGTGATAGCGTTGATGATTCTTCATTGGTCAGA
AAATTATGAACGGTTTCTTCTATTTTGTCTCTATATACTACGTATAGGAAATGTTTACATTTTCGTATTG
TTTTCGATTCACTCTATGAATAGTTCTTACTACAATTTTTTTGTCTAAAGAGTAATACTAGAGATAAACA
TAAAAAATGTAGAGGTCGAGTTTAGATGCAAGTTCAAGGAGCGAAAGGTGGATGGGTAGGTTATATAGGG
ATATAGCACAGAGATATATAGCAAAGAGATACTTTTGAGCAATGTTTGTGGAAGCGGTATTCGCAATATT
TTAGTAGCTCGTTACAGTCCGGTGCGTTTTTGGTTTTTTGAAAGTGCGTCATCAGAGCGCTTTTGGTTTT
CAAAAGCGCTCTGAAGTTCCTATACTTTCTAGCTAGAGAATAGGAACTTCCCGAGCGGCCGCGTGTTACA
AGCTTGACTCCAGCGTAACTGGACTGCAATCAACTCACTGGCTCACCTTCACGGGTGGGCCTTTCTTCGG
TAGAAAATCAAAGGATCTTCTTGAGATCCTTTTTTTCTGCGCGTAATCTGCTGCTTGCAAACAAAAAAAC
CACCGCTACCAGCGGTGGTTTGTTTGCCGGATCAAGAGCTACCAACTCTTTTTCCGAGGTAACTGGCTTC
AGCAGAGCGCAGATACCAAATACTGTTCTTCTAGTGTAGCCGTAGTTAGGCCACCACTTCAAGAACTCTG
TAGCACCGCCTACATACCTCGCTCTGCTAATCCTGTTACCAGTGGCTGCTGCCAGTGGCGATAAGTCGTG
TCTTACCGGGTTGGACTCAAGACGATAGTTACCGGATAAGGCGCAGCGGTCGGGCTGAACGGGGGGTTCG
TGCACACAGCCCAGCTTGGAGCGAACGACCTACACCGAACTGAGATACCTACAGCGTGAGCTATGAGAAA
GCGCCACGCTTCCCGAAGGGAGAAAGGCGGACAGGTATCCGGTAAGCGGCAGGGTCGGAACAGGAGAGCG
CACGAGGGAGCTTCCAGGGGTAAACGCCTGGTATCTTTATAGTCCTGTCGGGTTTCGCCACCTCTGACTT
GAGCATCGATTTTTGTGATGCTCGTCAGGGGGGCGGAGCCTATGGAAAAACGCCAGCAACGCAGAAAGGC
CCACCCGAAGGTGAGCCAGGTGATTACATTTGGGCCCTCATCAGAGGTTTTCACCGTCATCACCGAAACG
CGCGAGGCAGCTGCGGTAAAGCTCATCAGCGTGGTCGTGAAGCGATTCACAGATGTCTGCCTGTTCATCC
GCGTCCAGCTCGTTGAGTTTCTCCAGAAGCGTTAATGTCTGGCTTCTGATAAAGCGGGCCATGTTAAGGG
CGGTTTTTTCCTGTTTGGTCACTTACCAATGCTTAATCAGTGAGGCACCTATCTCAGCGATCTGTCTATT
TCGTTCATCCATAGTTGCCTGACTCCCCGTCGTGTAGATAACTACGATGCGGGAGGGCTTACCATCTGGC
CCCAGTGCTGCAATGATACCGCGAGACCCACGCTCACCGGCTCCAGATTTATCAGCAATAAACCAGCCAG
CCGGGAGGGCCGAGCGCAGAAGTGATCCTGCAACTTTATCCGCCTCCATCCAGTCTATTAATTGTTGCCG
GGAAGCTAGAGTAAGTAGTTCGCCAGTTAATAGTTTGCGCAACGTTGTTGCCATTGCTACAGGCATCGTG
GTGTCACGCTCGTCGTTTGGTATGGCTTCATTCAGCTCCGGTTCCCAACGATCAAGGCGAGTTACATGAT
CCCCCATGTTGTGCAAAAAAGCGGTTAGCTCCTTCGGTCCTCCGATCGTTGCCAGAAGTAAGTTGGCCGC
AGTGTTATCACTCATGGTTATGGCAGCACTGCATAATTCTCTTACTGTCATGCCATCCGTGAGATGCTTT
TCTGTGACTGGTGAGTACTCAACCAAGTCATTCTGAGAATAGTGTATGCGGCGACCGAGTTGCTCTTGCC
CGGCGTCAATACGGGATAATACCGCGCCACATAGCAGAACTTTAAAAGTGCTCATCATTGGAAAACGTTC
TTCGGGGCGTAAACTCTCAAGGATCTTACCGCTGTTGAGATCCAGTTCGATGTAACCCACTCGTGCACCC
AACTGATCTTCAGCATCTTTTACTTTCACCAGCGTTTCTGGGTGAGCAAAAACAGGAAGGCAAAATGCCG
CAAAAAAGGGAATAAGGGCGACACGGAAATGTTGAATACTCATTTTAGCTTCCTTAGCTCCTGAAAATCT
CGATAACTCAAAAAATACGCCCGGTAGTGATCTTATTTCATTATGGTGAAAGTTGGAACCTCTTACGTGC
CGATCAAGTCAAAAGCCTCCGGTCGGAGGCTTTTGACTTTCTGCTATGGAGGTCAGGTATGATTTAAATG
GTCAGTTAGAGCGGCCGCTTGCTATATTGAAGTACGGATTAGAAGCCGCCGAGCGGGCGACAGCCCTCCG
ACGGAAGACTCTCCTCCGTGCGTCCTCGTCTTCACCGGTCGCGTTCCTGAAACGCAGATGTGCCTCGCGC
CGCACTGCTCCGAACAATAAAGATTCTACAATACTAGCTTTTATGGTTATGAAGAGGAAAAATTGGCAGT
AACCTGGCCCCACAAACCTTCAAATTAACGAATCAAATTAACAACCATAGGATGATAATGCGATTAGTTT
TTTAGCCTTATTTCTGGGGTAATTAATCAGCGAAGCGATGATTTTTGATCTATTAACAGATATATAAATG
GAAAAGCTGCATAACCACTTTAACTAATACTTTCAACATTTTCAGTTTGTATTACTTCTTATTCAAATGT
CATAAAAGTATCAACAAAAAATTGTTAATATACCTCTATACTTTAACGTCAAGGAGAAAAAACTATAATG
GTTGGGGCTTGTGTTCTTTGCAATTCACAGACTTCATTAAGATGTGGTGCTTGCATACGTAGACCATTCT
TATGTTGTAAATGCTGTTACGACCATGTCATATCAACATCACATAAATTAGTCTTGTCTGTTAATCCGTA
TGTTTGCAATGCTCCAGGTTGTGATGTCACAGATGTGACTCAACTTTACTTAGGAGGTATGAGCTATTAT
TGTAAATCACATAAACCACCCATTAGTTTTCCATTGTGTGCTAATGGACAAGTTTTTGGTTTATATAAAA
ATACATGTGTTGGTAGCGATAATGTTACTGACTTTAATGCAATTGCAACATGTGACTGGACAAATGCTGG
TGATTACATTTTAGCTAACACCTGTACTGAAAGACTCAAGCTTTTTGCAGCAGAAACGCTCAAAGCTACT
GAGGAGACATTTAAACTGTCTTATGGTATTGCTACTGTACGTGAAGTGCTGTCTGACAGAGAATTACATC
TTTCATGGGAAGTTGGTAAACCTAGACCACCACTTAACCGAAATTATGTCTTTACTGGTTATCGTGTAAC
TAAAAACAGTAAAGTACAAATAGGAGAGTACACCTTTGAAAAAGGTGACTATGGTGATGCTGTTGTTTAC
CGAGGTACAACAACTTACAAATTAAATGTTGGTGATTATTTTGTGCTGACATCACATACAGTAATGCCAT
TAAGTGCACCTACACTAGTGCCACAAGAGCACTATGTTAGAATTACTGGCTTATACCCAACACTCAATAT
CTCAGATGAGTTTTCTAGCAATGTTGCAAATTATCAAAAGGTTGGTATGCAAAAGTATTCTACACTCCAG
GGACCACCTGGTACTGGTAAGAGTCATTTTGCTATTGGCCTAGCTCTCTACTACCCTTCTGCTCGCATAG
TGTATACAGCTTGCTCTCATGCCGCTGTTGATGCACTATGTGAGAAGGCATTAAAATATTTGCCTATAGA
TAAATGTAGTAGAATTATACCTGCACGTGCTCGTGTAGAGTGTTTTGATAAATTCAAAGTGAATTCAACA
TTAGAACAGTATGTCTTTTGTACTGTAAATGCATTGCCTGAGACGACAGCAGATATAGTTGTCTTTGATG
AAATTTCAATGGCCACAAATTATGATTTGAGTGTTGTCAATGCCAGATTACGTGCTAAGCACTATGTGTA
CATTGGCGACCCTGCTCAATTACCTGCACCACGCACATTGCTAACTAAGGGCACACTAGAACCAGAATAT
TTCAATTCAGTGTGTAGACTTATGAAAACTATAGGTCCAGACATGTTCCTCGGAACTTGTCGGCGTTGTC
CTGCTGAAATTGTTGACACTGTGAGTGCTTTGGTTTATGATAATAAGCTTAAAGCACATAAAGACAAATC
AGCTCAATGCTTTAAAATGTTTTATAAGGGTGTTATCACGCATGATGTTTCATCTGCAATTAACAGGCCA
CAAATAGGCGTGGTAAGAGAATTCCTTACACGTAACCCTGCTTGGAGAAAAGCTGTCTTTATTTCACCTT
ATAATTCACAGAATGCTGTAGCCTCAAAGATTTTGGGACTACCAACTCAAACTGTTGATTCATCACAGGG
CTCAGAATATGACTATGTCATATTCACTCAAACCACTGAAACAGCTCACTCTTGTAATGTAAACAGATTT
AATGTTGCTATTACCAGAGCAAAAGTAGGCATACTTTGCATAATGTCTGATAGAGACCTTTATGACAAGT
TGCAATTTACAAGTCTTGAAATTCCACGTAGGAATGTGGCAACTTTATAAACAGGCCCCTTTTCCTTTGT
CGATATCATGTAATTAGTTATGTCACGCTTACATTCACGCCCTCCTCCCACATCCGCTCTAACCGAAAAG
GAAGGAGTTAGACAACCTGAAGTCTAGGTCCCTATTTATTTTTTTTAATAGTTATGTTAGTATTAAGAAC
GTTATTTATATTTCAAATTTTTCTTTTTTTTCTGTACAAAGCGGCCGCCGAACCACTAGTGCACTGCAGT
ACACGGTTTCCTTGAAATTTTTTTGATTCGGTAATCTCCGAACAGAAGGAAGAACGAAGGAAGGAGCACA
GACTTAGATTGGTATATATACGCATATGTAGTGTTGAAGAAACATGAAATTGCCCAGTATTCTTAACCCA
ACTGCACAGAACAAAAACGTGCAGGAAACGAAGATAAATCATGTCGAAAGCTACATATAAGGAACGTGCT
GCTACTCATCCTAGTCCTGTTGCTGCCAAGCTATTTAATATCATGCACGAAAAGCAAACAAACTTGTGTG
CTTCATTGGATGTTCGTACCACCAAGGAATTACTGGAGTTAGTTGAAGCATTAGGTCCCAAAATTTGTTT
ACTAAAAACACATGTGGATATCTTGACTGATTTTTCCATGGAGGGCACAGTTAAGCCGCTAAAGGCATTA
TCCGCCAAGTACAATTTTTTACTCTTCGAGGACAGAAAATTTGCTGACATTGGTAATACAGTCAAATTGC
AGTACTCTGCGGGTGTATACAGAATAGCAGAATGGGCAGACATTACGAATGCACACGGTGTGGTGGGCCC
AGGTATTGTTAGCGGTTTGAAGCAGGCGGCAGAAGAAGTAACAAAGGAACCTAGAGGCCTTTTGATGTTA
GCAGAATTGTCATGCAAGGGCTCCCTATCTACTGGAGAATATACTAAGGGTACTGTTGACATTGCGAAGA
GCGACAAAGATTTTGTTATCGGCTTTATTGCTCAAAGAGACATGGGTGGAAGAGATGAAGGTTACGATTG
GTTGATTATGACACCCGGTGTGGGTTTAGATGACAAGGGAGATGCATTGGGTCAACAGTATAGAACCGTG
GATGATGTGGTTTCTACAGGATCTGACATTATTATTGTTGGAAGAGGACTATTTGCAAAGGGAAGGGATG
CTAAGGTAGAGGGTGAACGTTACAGAAAAGCAGGCTGGGAAGCATATTTGAGAAGATGCGGCCAGCAAAA
CTAAAAAACTGTATTATAAGTAAATGCATGTATACTAAACTCACAAATTAGAGCTTCAATTTAATTATAT
CAGTTATTACCCGAGTAACGAAGCATCTGTGCTTCATTTTGTAGAACAAAAATGCAA
